>Addgene plasmid #14080 | pAKlux2 | addgene full sequence | sequence record 238437 | Addgene NGS Result
GGGCAAATATTATACGCAAGGCGACAAGGTGCTGATGCCGCTGGCGATTCAGGTTCATCATGCCGTTTGT
GATGGCTTCCATGTCGGCAGAATGCTTAATGAATTACAACAGTTTTTATGCATGCGCCCAATACGCAAAC
CGCCTCTCCCCGCGCGTTGGCCGATTCATTAATGCAGCTGGCACGACAGGTTTCCCGACTGGAAAGCGGG
CAGTGAGCGCAACGCAATTAATGTGAGTTAGCTCACTCATTAGGCACCCCAGGCTTTACACTTTATGCTT
CCGGCTCGTATGTTGTGTGGAATTGTGAGCGGATAACAATTTCACACAGGAAACAGCTATGACCATGATT
ACGCCAAGCGCGCAATTAACCCTCACTAAAGGGAACAAAAGCTGGGTACCGGGCCCCCCCTCGAGGTCGA
CGGTATCGATAAGCTTGATATCGAATTCAGGCTTGGAGGATACGTATGACTAAAAAAATTTCATTCATTA
TTAACGGCCAGGTTGAAATCTTTCCCGAAGGTGATGATTTAGTGCAATCCATTAATTTTGGTGATAATAG
TGTTTACCTGCCAATATTGAATGACTCTCATGTAAAAAACATTATTGATTGTAATGGAAATAACGAATTA
CGGTTGCATAACATTGTCAATTTTCTCTATACGGTAGGGCAAAGATGGAAAAATGAAGAATACTCAAGAC
GCAGGACATACATTCGTGACTTAAAAAAATATATGGGATATTCAGAAGAAATGGCTAAGCTAGAGGCCAA
TTGGATATCTATGATTTTATGTTCTAAAGGCGGCCTTTATGATGTTGTAGAAAATGAACTTGGTTCTCGC
CATATCATGGATGAATGGCTACCTCAGGATGAAAGTTATGTTCGGGCTTTTCCGAAAGGTAAATCTGTAC
ATCTGTTGGCAGGTAATGTTCCATTATCTGGGATCATGTCTATATTACGCGCAATTTTAACTAAGAATCA
GTGTATTATAAAAACATCGTCAACCGATCCTTTTACCGCTAATGCATTAGCGTTAAGTTTTATTGATGTA
GACCCTAATCATCCGATAACGCGCTCTTTATCTGTTATATATTGGCCCCACCAAGGTGATACATCACTCG
CAAAAGAAATTATGCAACATGCGGATGTTATTGTCGCTTGGGGAGGGCCAGATGCGATTAATTGGGCGGT
AGAGCATGCGCCATCTTATGCTGATGTGATTAAATTTGGTTCTAAAAAGAGTCTTTGCATTATCGATAAT
CCTGTTGATTTGACGTCCGCAGCGACAGGTGCGGCTCATGATGTTTGTTTTTACGATCAGCGAGCTTGTT
TTTCTGCCCAAAACATATATTACATGGGAAATCATTATGAGGAATTTAAGTTAGCGTTGATAGAAAAACT
TAATCTATATGCGCATATATTACCGAATGCCAAAAAAGATTTTGATGAAAAGGCGGCCTATTCTTTAGTT
CAAAAAGAAAGCTTGTTTGCTGGATTAAAAGTAGAGGTGGATATTCATCAACGTTGGATGATTATTGAGT
CAAATGCAGGTGTGGAATTTAATCAACCACTTGGCAGATGTGTGTACCTTCATCACGTCGATAATATTGA
GCAAATATTGCCTTATGTTCAAAAAAATAAGACGCAAACCATATCTATTTTTCCTTGGGAGTCATCATTT
AAATATCGAGATGCGTTAGCATTAAAAGGTGCGGAAAGGATTGTAGAAGCAGGAATGAATAACATATTTC
GAGTTGGTGGATCTCATGACGGAATGAGACCGTTGCAACGATTAGTGACATATATTTCTCATGAAAGGCC
ATCTAACTATACGGCTAAGGATGTTGCGGTTGAAATAGAACAGACTCGATTCCTGGAAGAAGATAAGTTC
CTTGTATTTGTCCCATAATAGGTAAAAAGTATGGAAAATGAATCAAAATATAAAACCATCGACCACGTTA
TTTGTGTTGAAGGAAATAAAAAAATTCATGTTTGGGAAACGCTGCCAGAAGAAAACAGCCCAAAGAGAAA
GAATGCCATTATTATTGCGTCTGGTTTTGCCCGCAGGATGGATCATTTTGCTGGTCTGGCGGAATATTTA
TCGCGGAATGGATTTCATGTGATCCGCTATGATTCGCTTCACCACGTTGGATTGAGTTCAGGGACAATTG
ATGAATTTACAATGTCTATAGGAAAGCAGAGCTTGTTAGCAGTGGTTGATTGGTTAACTACACGAAAAAT
AAATAACTTCGGTATGTTGGCTTCAAGCTTATCTGCGCGGATAGCTTATGCAAGCCTATCTGAAATCAAT
GCTTCGTTTTTAATCACCGCAGTCGGTGTTGTTAACTTAAGATATTCTCTTGAAAGAGCTTTAGGGTTTG
ATTATCTCAGTCTACCCATTAATGAATTGCCGAATAATCTAGATTTTGAAGGCCATAAATTGGGTGCTGA
AGTCTTTGCGAGAGATTGTCTTGATTTTGGTTGGGAAGATTTAGCTTCTACAATTAATAACATGATGTAT
CTTGATATACCGTTTATTGCTTTTACTGCAAATAACGATAATTGGGTCAAGCAAGATGAAGTTATCACAT
TGTTATCAAATATTCGTAGTAATCGATGCAAGATATATTCTTTGTTAGGAAGTTCGCATGACTTGAGTGA
AAATTTAGTGGTCCTGCGCAATTTTTATCAATCGGTTACGAAAGCCGCTATCGCGATGGATAATGATCAT
CTGGATATTGATGTTGATATTACTGAACCGTCATTTGAACATTTAACTATTGCGACAGTCAATGAACGCC
GAATGAGAATTGAGATTGAAAATCAAGCAATTTCTCTGTCTTAAAATCTATTGAGATATTCTATCACTCA
AATAGCAATATAAGGACTCTCTATGAAATTTGGAAACTTTTTGCTTACATACCAACCTCCCCAATTTTCT
CAAACAGAGGTAATGAAACGTTTGGTTAAATTAGGTCGCATCTCTGAGGAGTGTGGTTTTGATACCGTAT
GGTTACTGGAGCATCATTTCACGGAGTTTGGTTTGCTTGGTAACCCTTATGTCGCTGCTGCATATTTACT
TGGCGCGACTAAAAAATTGAATGTAGGAACTGCCGCTATTGTTCTTCCCACAGCCCATCCAGTACGCCAA
CTTGAAGATGTGAATTTATTGGATCAAATGTCAAAAGGACGATTTCGGTTTGGTATTTGCCGAGGGCTTT
ACAACAAGGACTTTCGCGTATTCGGCACAGATATGAATAACAGTCGCGCCTTAGCGGAATGCTGGTACGG
GCTGATAAAGAATGGCATGACAGAGGGATATATGGAAGCTGATAATGAACATATCAAGTTCCATAAGGTA
AAAGTAAACCCCGCGGCGTATAGCAGAGGTGGCGCACCGGTTTATGTGGTGGCTGAATCAGCTTCGACGA
CTGAGTGGGCTGCTCAATTTGGCCTACCGATGATATTAAGTTGGATTATAAATACTAACGAAAAGAAAGC
ACAACTTGAGCTTTATAATGAAGTGGCTCAAGAATATGGGCACGATATTCATAATATCGACCATTGCTTA
TCATATATAACATCTGTAGATCATGACTCAATTAAAGCGAAAGAGATTTGCCGGAAATTTCTGGGGCATT
GGTATGATTCTTATGTGAATGCTACGACTATTTTTGATGATTCAGACCAAACAAGAGGTTATGATTTCAA
TAAAGGGCAGTGGCGTGACTTTGTATTAAAAGGACATAAAGATACTAATCGCCGTATTGATTACAGTTAC
GAAATCAATCCCGTGGGAACGCCGCAGGAATGTATTGACATAATTCAAAAAGACATTGATGCTACAGGAA
TATCAAATATTTGTTGTGGATTTGAAGCTAATGGAACAGTAGACGAAATTATTGCTTCCATGAAGCTCTT
CCAGTCTGATGTCATGCCATTTCTTAAAGAAAAACAACGTTCGCTATTATATTAGCTAAGGAGAAAGAAA
TGAAATTTGGATTGTTCTTCCTTAACTTCATCAATTCAACAACTGTTCAAGAACAAAGTATAGTTCGCAT
GCAGGAAATAACGGAGTATGTTGATAAGTTGAATTTTGAACAGATTTTAGTGTATGAAAATCATTTTTCA
GATAATGGTGTTGTCGGCGCTCCTCTGACTGTTTCTGGTTTTCTGCTCGGTTTAACAGAGAAAATTAAAA
TTGGTTCATTAAATCACATCATTACAACTCATCATCCTGTCCGCATAGCGGAGGAAGCTTGCTTATTGGA
TCAGTTAAGTGAAGGGAGATTTATTTTAGGGTTTAGTGATTGCGAAAAAAAAGATGAAATGCATTTTTTT
AATCGCCCGGTTGAATATCAACAGCAACTATTTGAAGAGTGTTATGAAATCATTAACGATGCTTTAACAA
CAGGCTATTGTAATCCAGATAACGATTTTTATAGCTTCCCTAAAATATCTGTAAATCCCCATGCTTATAC
GCCAGGCGGACCTCGGAAATATGTAACAGCAACCAGTCATCATATTGTTGAGTGGGCGGCCAAAAAAGGT
ATTCCTCTCATCTTTAAGTGGGATGATTCTAATGATGTTAGATATGAATATGCTGAAAGATATAAAGCCG
TTGCGGATAAATATGACGTTGACCTATCAGAGATAGACCATCAGTTAATGATATTAGTTAACTATAACGA
AGATAGTAATAAAGCTAAACAAGAGACGCGTGCATTTATTAGTGATTATGTTCTTGAAATGCACCCTAAT
GAAAATTTCGAAAATAAACTTGAAGAAATAATTGCAGAAAACGCTGTCGGAAATTATACGGAGTGTATAA
CTGCGGCTAAGTTGGCAATTGAAAAGTGTGGTGCGAAAAGTGTATTGCTGTCCTTTGAACCAATGAATGA
TTTGATGAGCCAAAAAAATGTAATCAATATTGTTGATGATAATATTAAGAAGTACCACATGGAATATACC
TAATAGATTTCGAGTTGCAGCGAGGCGGCAAGTGAACGAATCCCCAGGAGCATAGATAACTATGTGACTG
GGGTGAGTGAAAGCAGCCAACAAAGCAGCAGCTTGAAAGATGAAGGGTATAAAAGAGTATGACAGCAGTG
CTGCCATACTTTCTAATATTATCTTGAGGAGTAAAACAGGTATGACTTCATATGTTGATAAACAAGAAAT
TACAGCAAGCTCAGAAATTGATGATTTGATTTTTTCGAGCGATCCATTAGTGTGGTCTTACGACGAGCAG
GAAAAAATCAGAAAGAAACTTGTGCTTGATGCATTTCGTAATCATTATAAACATTGTCGAGAATATCGTC
ACTACTGTCAGGCACACAAAGTAGATGACAATATTACGGAAATTGATGACATACCTGTATTCCCAACATC
GGTTTTTAAGTTTACTCGCTTATTAACTTCTCAGGAAAACGAGATTGAAAGTTGGTTTACCAGTAGCGGC
ACGAATGGTTTAAAAAGTCAGGTGGCGCGTGACAGATTAAGTATTGAGAGACTCTTAGGCTCTGTGAGTT
ATGGCATGAAATATGTTGGTAGTTGGTTTGATCATCAAATAGAATTAGTCAATTTGGGACCAGATAGATT
TAATGCTCATAATATTTGGTTTAAATATGTTATGAGTTTGGTGGAATTGTTATATCCTACGACATTTACC
GTAACAGAAGAACGAATAGATTTTGTTAAAACATTGAATAGTCTTGAACGAATAAAAAATCAAGGGAAAG
ATCTTTGTCTTATTGGTTCGCCATACTTTATTTATTTACTCTGCCATTATATGAAAGATAAAAAAATCTC
ATTTTCTGGAGATAAAAGCCTTTATATCATAACCGGAGGCGGCTGGAAAAGTTACGAAAAAGAATCTCTG
AAACGTGATGATTTCAATCATCTTTTATTTGATACTTTCAATCTCAGTGATATTAGTCAGATCCGAGATA
TATTTAATCAAGTTGAACTCAACACTTGTTTCTTTGAGGATGAAATGCAGCGTAAACATGTTCCGCCGTG
GGTATATGCGCGAGCGCTTGATCCTGAAACGTTGAAACCTGTACCTGATGGAACGCCGGGGTTGATGAGT
TATATGGATGCGTCAGCAACCAGTTATCCAGCATTTATTGTTACCGATGATGTCGGGATAATTAGCAGAG
AATATGGTAAGTATCCCGGCGTGCTCGTTGAAATTTTACGTCGCGTCAATACGAGGACGCAGAAAGGGTG
TGCTTTAAGCTTAACCGAAGCGTTTGATAGTTGATGACCTGCAGGTCGACGGATCCGGGGAATTCCTGCA
GCCCGGGGGATCCACTAGTTCTAGAGCGGCCGCCACCGCGGTGGAGCTCCAATTCGCCCTATAGTGAGTC
GTATTACGCGCGCTCACTGGCCGTCGTTTTACAACGTCGTGACTGGGAAAACCCTGGCGTTACCCAACTT
AATCGCCTTGCAGCACATCCCCCTTTCGCCAGCTGGCGTAATAGCGAAGAGGCCCGCACCGATCGCCCTT
CCCAACAGTTGCGCAGCCTGAATGGCGAATGGAAATTGTAAGCGTTAATATTTTGTTAAAATTCGCGTTA
AATTTTTGTTAAATCAGCTCATTTTTTAACCAATAGGCCGTACTGCGATGAGTGGCAGGGCGGGGCGTAA
TTTTTTTAAGGCAGTTATTGGTGCCCTTAAACGCCTGGTTGCTACGCCTGAATAAGTGATAATAAGCGGA
TGAATGGCAGAAATTCGAAAGCAAATTCGACCCGGTCGTCGGTTCAGGGCAGGGTCGTTAAATAGCCGCT
TATGTCTATTGCTGGTTTACCGGTTTATTGACTACCGGAAGCAGTGTGACCGTGTGCTTCTCAAATGCCT
GAGGCCAGTTTGCTCAGGCTCTCCCCGTGGAGGTAATAATTGACGATATGATCATTTATTCTGCCTCCCA
GAGCCTGATAAAAACGGTGAATCCGTTAGCGAGGTGCCGCCGGCTTCCATTCAGGTCGAGGTGGCCCGGC
TCCATGCACCGCGACGCAACGCGGGGAGGCAGACAAGGTATAGGGCGGCGAGGCGGCTACAGCCGATAGT
CTGGAACAGCGCACTTACGGGTTGCTGCGCAACCCAAGTGCTACCGGCGCGGCAGCGTGACCCGTGTCGG
CGGCTCCAACGGCTCGCCATCGTCCAGAAAACACGGCTCATCGGGCATCGGCAGGCGCTGCTGCCCGCGC
CGTTCCCATTCCTCCGTTTCGGTCAAGGCTGGCAGGTCTGGTTCCATGCCCGGAATGCCGGGCTGGCTGG
GCGGCTCCTCGCCGGGGCCGGTCGGTAGTTGCTGCTCGCCCGGATACAGGGTCGGGATGCGGCGCAGGTC
GCCATGCCCCAACAGCGATTCGTCCTGGTCGTCGTGATCAACCACCACGGCGGCACTGAACACCGACAGG
CGCAACTGGTCGCGGGGCTGGCCCCACGCCACGCGGTCATTGACCACGTAGGCCGACACGGTGCCGGGGC
CGTTGAGCTTCACGACGGAGATCCAGCGCTCGGCCACCAAGTCCTTGACTGCGTATTGGACCGTCCGCAA
AGAACGTCCGATGAGCTTGGAAAGTGTCTTCTGGCTGACCACCACGGCGTTCTGGTGGCCCATCTGCGCC
ACGAGGTGATGCAGCAGCATTGCCGCCGTGGGTTTCCTCGCAATAAGCCCGGCCCACGCCTCATGCGCTT
TGCGTTCCGTTTGCACCCAGTGACCGGGCTTGTTCTTGGCTTGAATGCCGATTTCTCTGGACTGCGTGGC
CATGCTTATCTCCATGCGGTAGGGGTGCCGCACGGTTGCGGCACCATGCGCAATCAGCTGCAACTTTTCG
GCAGCGCGACAACAATTATGCGTTGCGTAAAAGTGGCAGTCAATTACAGATTTTCTTTAACCTACGCAAT
GAGCTATTGCGGGGGGTGCCGCAATGAGCTGTTGCGTACCCCCCTTTTTTAAGTTGTTGATTTTTAAGTC
TTTCGCATTTCGCCCTATATCTAGTTCTTTGGTGCCCAAAGAAGGGCACCCCTGCGGGGTTCCCCCACGC
CTTCGGCGCGGCTCCCCCTCCGGCAAAAAGTGGCCCCTCCGGGGCTTGTTGATCGACTGCGCGGCCTTCG
GCCTTGCCCAAGGTGGCGCTGCCCCCTTGGAACCCCCGCACTCGCCGCCGTGAGGCTCGGGGGGCAGGCG
GGCGGGCTTCGCCCTTCGACTGCCCCCACTCGCATAGGCTTGGGTCGTTCCAGGCGCGTCAAGGCCAAGC
CGCTGCGCGGTCGCTGCGCGAGCCTTGACCCGCCTTCCACTTGGTGTCCAACCGGCAAGCGAAGCGCGCA
GGCCGCAGGCCGGAGGCTTTTCCCCAGAGAAAATTAAAAAAATTGATGGGGCAAGGCCGCAGGCCGCGCA
GTTGGAGCCGGTGGGTATGTGGTCGAAGGCTGGGTAGCCGGTGGGCAATCCCTGTGGTCAAGCTCGTGGG
CAGGCGCAGCCTGTCCATCAGCTTGTCCAGCAGGGTTGTCCACGGGCCGAGCGAAGCGAGCCAGCCGGTG
GCCGCTCGCGGCCATCGTCCACATATCCACGGGCTGGCAAGGGAGCGCAGCGACCGCGCAGGGCGAAGCC
CGGAGAGCAAGCCCGTAGGGCGCCGCAGCCGCCGTAGGCGGTCACGACTTTGCGAAGCAAAGTCTAGTGA
GTATACTCAAGCATTGAGTGGCCCGCCGGAGGCACCGCCTTGCGCTGCCCCCGTCGAGCCGGTTGGACAC
CAAAAGGGAGGGGCAGGCATGGCGGCATACGCGATCATGCGATGCAAGAAGCTGGCGAAAATGGGCAACG
TGGCGGCCAGTCTCAAGCACGCCTACCGCGAGCGCGAGACGCCCAACGCTGACGCCAGCAGGACGCCAGA
GAACGAGCACTGGGCGGCCAGCAGCACCGATGAAGCGATGGGCCGACTGCGCGAGTTGCTGCCAGAGAAG
CGGCGCAAGGACGCTGTGTTGGCGGTCGAGTACGTCATGACGGCCAGCCCGGAATGGTGGAAGTCGGCCA
GCCAAGAACAGCAGGCGGCGTTCTTCGAGAAGGCGCACAAGTGGCTGGCGGACAAGTACGGGGCGGATCG
CATCGTGACGGCCAGCATCCACCGTGACGAAACCAGCCCGCACATGACCGCGTTCGTGGTGCCGCTGACG
CAGGACGGCAGGCTGTCGGCCAAGGAGTTCATCGGCAACAAAGCGCAGATGACCCGCGACCAGACCACGT
TTGCGGCCGCTGTGGCCGATCTAGGGCTGCAACGGGGCATCGAGGGCAGCAAGGCACGTCACACGCGCAT
TCAGGCGTTCTACGAGGCCCTGGAGCGGCCACCAGTGGGCCACGTCACCATCAGCCCGCAAGCGGTCGAG
CCACGCGCCTATGCACCGCAGGGATTGGCCGAAAAGCTGGGAATCTCAAAGCGCGTTGAGACGCCGGAAG
CCGTGGCCGACCGGCTGACAAAAGCGGTTCGGCAGGGGTATGAGCCTGCCCTACAGGCCGCCGCAGGAGC
GCGTGAGATGCGCAAGAAGGCCGATCAAGCCCAAGAGACGGCCCGAGACCTTCGGGAGCGCCTGAAGCCC
GTTCTGGACGCCCTGGGGCCGTTGAATCGGGATATGCAGGCCAAGGCCGCCGCGATCATCAAGGCCGTGG
GCGAAAAGCTGCTGACGGAACAGCGGGAAGTCCAGCGCCAGAAACAGGCCCAGCGCCAGCAGGAACGCGG
GCGCGCACATTTCCCCGAAAAGTGCCACCTGGATTTTGGTCATGAGATTATCAAAAAGGATCTTCACCTA
GATCCTTTTAAATTAAAAATGAAGTTTTAAATCAATCTAAAGTATATATGAGTAAACTTGGTCTGACAGT
TACCAATGCTTAATCAGTGAGGCACCTATCTCAGCGATCTGTCTATTTCGTTCATCCATAGTTGCCTGAC
TCCCCGTCGTGTAGATAACTACGATACGGGAGGGCTTACCATCTGGCCCCAGTGCTGCAATGATACCGCG
AGACCCACGCTCACCGGCTCCAGATTTATCAGCAATAAACCAGCCAGCCGGAAGGGCCGAGCGCAGAAGT
GGTCCTGCAACTTTATCCGCCTCCATCCAGTCTATTAATTGTTGCCGGGAAGCTAGAGTAAGTAGTTCGC
CAGTTAATAGTTTGCGCAACGTTGTTGCCATTGCTACAGGCATCGTGGTGTCACGCTCGTCGTTTGGTAT
GGCTTCATTCAGCTCCGGTTCCCAACGATCAAGGCGAGTTACATGATCCCCCATGTTGTGCAAAAAAGCG
GTTAGCTCCTTCGGTCCTCCGATCGTTGTCAGAAGTAAGTTGGCCGCAGTGTTATCACTCATGGTTATGG
CAGCACTGCATAATTCTCTTACTGTCATGCCATCCGTAAGATGCTTTTCTGTGACTGGTGAGTACTCAAC
CAAGTCATTCTGAGAATAGTGTATGCGGCGACCGAGTTGCTCTTGCCCGGCGTCAATACGGGATAATACC
GCGCCACATAGCAGAACTTTAAAAGTGCTCATCATTGGAAAACGTTCTTCGGGGCGAAAACTCTCAAGGA
TCTTACCGCTGTTGAGATCCAGTTCGATGTAACCCACTCGTGCACCCAACTGATCTTCAGCATCTTTTAC
TTTCACCAGCGTTTCTGGGTGAGCAAAAACAGGAAGGCAAAATGCCGCAAAAAAGGGAATAAGGGCGACA
CGGAAATGTTGAATACTCATACTCTTCCTTTTTCAATATTATTGAAGCATTTATCAGGGTTATTGTCTCA
TGAGCGGATACATATTTGAAT
Features (pLannotate 1.2.2; 22 found; start..end, strand, type, name):
    124..216     +  CDS            lacI (fragment): lac repressor; lacI; The lac repressor binds to the lac operator to inhibit transcription in E. coli. This inhibition can be relieved by adding lactose or isopropyl-β-D-thiogalactopyranoside (IPTG).
    229..250     +  protein_bind   CAP binding site: CAP binding activates transcription in the presence of cAMP. E. coli catabolite activator protein
    265..295     +  promoter       lac promoter: promoter for the E. coli lac operon
    299..321     +  protein_bind   lac operator (fragment): The lac repressor binds to the lac operator to inhibit transcription in E. coli. This inhibition can be relieved by adding lactose or isopropyl-β-D-thiogalactopyranoside (IPTG). lac repressor encoded by lacI
    364..382     +  promoter       T3 promoter: promoter for bacteriophage T3 RNA polymerase
    395..448     -  misc_feature   MCS (fragment): pBluescript multiple cloning site
    466..1908    +  CDS            LuxC: LuxC fatty acid reductase; luxC; from the Photorhabdus luminescens bioluminescence operon
   1921..2844    +  CDS            LuxD: LuxD acyltransferase; luxD; from the Photorhabdus luminescens bioluminescence operon
   2893..3975    +  CDS            LuxA: LuxA luciferase subunit; luxA; from the Photorhabdus luminescens bioluminescence operon
   3990..4973    +  CDS            LuxB: LuxB luciferase subunit; luxB; from the Photorhabdus luminescens bioluminescence operon
   5152..6264    +  CDS            LuxE: LuxE; luxE; from the Photorhabdus luminescens bioluminescence operon
   6290..6349    -  misc_feature   MCS (fragment): pBluescript multiple cloning site
   6358..6376    -  promoter       T7 promoter: promoter for bacteriophage T7 RNA polymerase
   6384..6539    +  CDS            lacZα (fragment): LacZα fragment of β-galactosidase; lacZ fragment
   6543..6620    -  rep_origin     M13 ori (fragment): M13 bacteriophage origin of replication; arrow indicates direction of (+) strand synthesis
   6620..6651    +  CDS            CmR (fragment): chloramphenicol acetyltransferase confers resistance to chloramphenicol
   6981..7050    -  CDS            TcR (fragment): tetracycline efflux protein; tet; confers resistance to tetracycline
   7111..7773    -  CDS            pBBR1 Rep: replication protein for the broad-host-range plasmid pBBR1 from Bordetella bronchiseptica
   7774..8545    -  rep_origin     pBBR1 oriV: replication origin of the broad-host-range plasmid pBBR1 from Bordetella bronchiseptica; requires the pBBR1 Rep protein for replication
   9870..10730   -  CDS            AmpR: β-lactamase; bla; confers resistance to ampicillin, carbenicillin, and related antibiotics
  10731..1       -  promoter       AmpR promoter (across the origin): bla
  10800..113     +  CDS            CmR (fragment) (across the origin): chloramphenicol acetyltransferase; cat; confers resistance to chloramphenicol
