[The description below was written by a language model from this plasmid's Addgene catalogue record and pLannotate feature annotations shown in this document.]
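Description:
pAKlux2 is a broad-host-range bacterial expression plasmid built on the pBBR1MCS4 backbone and designed to make Gram-negative bacteria bioluminescent. Replication depends on the pBBR1 oriV together with the plasmid-encoded pBBR1 Rep protein, a replicon originally from Bordetella bronchiseptica that functions in many Gram-negative species. The record lists the plasmid as low copy. Selection is by ampicillin through a β-lactamase gene driven by its own bla promoter. The short annotated fragments of chloramphenicol and tetracycline resistance genes, lacI and an M13 origin are only partial matches in the backbone, not functional markers.

The payload is the complete luxCDABE operon of Photorhabdus luminescens, about 5.8 kb, inserted as an EcoRI fragment into the pBluescript-type multiple cloning site, which interrupts the lacZα region. LuxA and LuxB form the luciferase heterodimer. LuxC, LuxD and LuxE make up the fatty acid reductase complex that regenerates the long-chain aldehyde substrate, so cells carrying the plasmid emit light without any added substrate. The operon lies in the same orientation as the upstream lac promoter, with its CAP binding site and operator, and the adjacent T3 promoter. Expression in ordinary hosts therefore comes from the lac promoter. A T7 promoter flanks the other end of the insert in the opposite orientation, and the T3 and T7 sites also serve as sequencing primer sites.

The associated publication describes a set of fluorescence and bioluminescence vectors for Gram-negative bacteria. This fits use of pAKlux2 to tag strains for real-time, non-invasive detection and tracking by light output.
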