Addgene plasmid #14080: pAKlux2
Depositing lab: Attila Karsi. Depositing organization: Mississippi State University. Publication: Broad host range fluorescence and bioluminescence expression vectors for Gram-negative bacteria. Karsi A, Lawrence ML. Plasmid. 2007 May;57(3):286-95. doi: 10.1016/j.plasmid.2006.11.002 PubMed 17207855.
Backbone
  Vector backbone: pBBR1MCS4
  Backbone size w/o insert (bp): 4982
  Vector type: Bacterial Expression
Growth in bacteria
  Bacterial resistance: Ampicillin, 100 μg/mL
  Growth temperature: 37°C
  Growth strain: DH5alpha
  Copy number: Low Copy
Gene/Insert
  Gene/Insert name: Bacterial luciferase (alt name: luxCDABE)
  Insert size (bp): 5843
  Promoter: Lac, T3
  Cloning method: Restriction Enzyme; 5′ cloning site EcoR1 (not destroyed); 3′ cloning site EcoR1 (not destroyed)
  Sequencing primers: 5′ T3; 3′ T7
Terms and licenses: Academic/Nonprofit Terms; Industry Terms: Not Available to Industry
How to cite: pAKlux2 was a gift from Attila Karsi (Addgene plasmid # 14080 ; http://n2t.net/addgene:14080 ; RRID:Addgene_14080)
