>Addgene plasmid #14080 | pAKlux2 | addgene partial sequence | sequence record 20223 | T7 5'-TAATACGACTCACTATAGGG-3'
CGCTCTAGAACTAGTGGATCCCCCGGGCTGCAGGAATTCCCCGGATCCGTCGACCTGCAGGTCATCAACT
ATCAAACGCTTCGGTTAAGCTTAAAGCACACCCTTTCTGCGTCCTCGTATTGACGCGACGTAAAATTTCA
ACGAGCACGCCGGGATACTTACCATATTCTCTGCTAATTATCCCGACATCATCGGTAACAATAAATGCTG
GATAACTGGTTGCTGACGCATCCATATAACTCATCAACCCCGGCGTTCCATCAGGTACAGGTTTCAACGT
TTCAGGATCAAGCGCTCGCGCATATACCCACGGCGGAACATGTTTACGCTGCATTTCATCCTCAAAGAAA
CAAGTGTTGAGTTCAACTTGATTAAATATATCTCGGATCTGACTAATATCACTGAGATTGAAAGTATCAA
ATAAAAGATGATTGAAATCATCACGTTTCAGAGATTCTTTTTCGTAACTTTTCCAGCCGCCTCCGGTTAT
GATATAAAGGCTTTTATCTCCAGAAAATGAGATTTTTTTATCTTTCATATAATGGCAGAGTAAATAAATA
AAGTATGGCGAACCAATAAGACAAAGATCTTTCCCTTGATTTTTTATTCGTTCAAGACTATTCAATGTTT
TAACAAAATCTATTCGTTCTTCTGTTACGGTAAATGTCGTAGGATATAACAATTCCACCAAACTCATAAC
ATATTTAAACCAAATATTATGAGCATTAAATCTATCTGGTCCCAAATTGACTAATTCTATTTGATGATCA
AACCAACTACCAACATATTTCATGCCATAACTC
